Addgene plasmid #205694: MAPZW
Purpose: shRNAmir backbone for RNA interference, with Azurite reporter
Depositing lab: Dapeng Wang. Depositing organization: Shandong Medical and Pharmaceutical University. Publication: miR-AB, a miRNA-based shRNA viral toolkit for multicolor-barcoded multiplex RNAi at a single-cell level. Wang D, Xiu J, Zhao J, Luo J. EMBO Rep. 2022 Apr 5;23(4):e53691. doi: 10.15252/embr.202153691. Epub 2022 Feb 24. PubMed 35201651.
Backbone
  Vector backbone: MIGR
  Vector type: Retroviral
Growth in bacteria
  Bacterial resistance: Ampicillin, 100 μg/mL
  Growth temperature: 37°C
  Growth strain: NEB Stable
  Copy number: High Copy
Gene/Insert
  Gene/Insert name: miR-AB
  Species: Synthetic
  Promoter: MSCV
  Cloning method: Restriction Enzyme; 5′ cloning site BamHI (unknown if destroyed); 3′ cloning site ApaI (unknown if destroyed)
  Sequencing primers: 3′ PGK Reverse: GCCAGAGGCCACTTGTGTAG
Terms and licenses: Academic/Nonprofit Terms; Industry Terms: Not Available to Industry
How to cite: MAPZW was a gift from Dapeng Wang (Addgene plasmid # 205694 ; http://n2t.net/addgene:205694 ; RRID:Addgene_205694)
