[The description below was written by a language model from this plasmid's Addgene catalogue record and pLannotate feature annotations shown in this document.]
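Description:
MAPZW is a gammaretroviral (MSCV-type) shRNAmir backbone built on the MIGR vector and intended for RNA interference in mammalian cells following packaging into retroviral particles. The proviral portion is bounded by 5' and 3' long terminal repeats of murine embryonic stem cell virus origin, with the MESV Ψ packaging signal and a truncated, start-codon-less MMLV gag segment downstream of the 5' LTR; together these allow the genomic transcript to be encapsidated when the viral proteins are supplied in trans. In bacteria the plasmid is maintained by a high-copy ColE1/pUC-type origin and selected with ampicillin through the β-lactamase gene. The remaining backbone annotations (lac promoter/operator, and fragments of lacI, lacZα, rop, bom, TcR and env) are leftover vector remnants with no evident role in the design.

The payload is the synthetic miR-AB cassette, a microRNA-based shRNA scaffold recorded as being driven by the MSCV promoter, that is, the 5' LTR. The feature table annotates only the 3' miR-30a flanking sequence; a stretch of roughly 950 nt between gag and that flank is unannotated, so the contents of the upstream part of the cassette are not stated in the record. No target-specific shRNA is described, consistent with this being an empty backbone into which hairpins are inserted. Downstream, a mouse PGK promoter independently drives Azurite, a blue fluorescent protein, followed by a WPRE to enhance transcript expression. The reporter marks transduced cells, and the construct belongs to a toolkit designed for colour-barcoded multiplex RNAi, where different fluorescent backbones allow combinations of knockdowns to be distinguished at the single-cell level.
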