Features (pLannotate 1.2.2; 21 found; start..end, strand, type, name):
      1..517     +  LTR            5' LTR: 5' long terminal repeat from murine embryonic stem cell virus
    581..922     +  misc_feature   MESV Ψ: packaging signal of murine embryonic stem cell virus
    989..1405    +  CDS            gag (truncated): truncated Moloney murine leukemia virus (MMLV) gag gene lacking the start codon
   2357..2480    +  ncRNA          3' miR-30a: sequence downstream of the 71-nt precursor of the human miR-30a microRNA (Zeng et al., 2002) miRNA
   2494..2993    +  promoter       PGK promoter: mouse phosphoglycerate kinase 1 promoter
   3011..3724    +  CDS            Azurite: Azurite is a basic (constitutively fluorescent) blue fluorescent protein published in 2006, derived from Aequorea victoria. It is reported to be a rapidly-maturing weak dimer with low acid sensitivity.
   3736..4323    +  misc_feature   WPRE: woodchuck hepatitis virus posttranscriptional regulatory element
   4328..4351    +  misc_feature   MCS (fragment): pUC18/19 multiple cloning site
   4398..4912    +  LTR            3' LTR: 3' long terminal repeat from murine embryonic stem cell virus
   5074..5090    -  protein_bind   lac operator: The lac repressor binds to the lac operator to inhibit transcription in E. coli. This inhibition can be relieved by adding lactose or isopropyl-β-D-thiogalactopyranoside (IPTG). lac repressor encoded by lacI
   5098..5128    -  promoter       lac promoter: promoter for the E. coli lac operon
   5143..5164    -  protein_bind   CAP binding site: CAP binding activates transcription in the presence of cAMP. E. coli catabolite activator protein
   5177..5269    -  CDS            lacI (fragment): lac repressor; lacI; The lac repressor binds to the lac operator to inhibit transcription in E. coli. This inhibition can be relieved by adding lactose or isopropyl-β-D-thiogalactopyranoside (IPTG).
   5452..6040    -  rep_origin     ori: high-copy-number ColE1/pMB1/pBR322/pUC origin of replication
   6211..7071    -  CDS            AmpR: β-lactamase; bla; confers resistance to ampicillin, carbenicillin, and related antibiotics
   7072..7176    -  promoter       AmpR promoter: bla
   7271..7306    +  CDS            rop (fragment): Rop protein, which maintains plasmids at low copy number; rop
   7408..7507    +  misc_feature   bom (fragment): basis of mobility region from pBR322
   7513..7662    -  CDS            lacZα (fragment): LacZα fragment of β-galactosidase; lacZ fragment
   7662..7863    -  CDS            TcR (fragment): tetracycline efflux protein; tet; confers resistance to tetracycline
   7864..7962    +  CDS            env (fragment): murine leukemia virus gPr80 envelope polyprotein precursor; env; proteolytically cleaved into gp70SU and p15TM subunits
>Addgene plasmid #205694 | MAPZW | addgene full sequence | sequence record 409378 | Addgene NGS Result
AATGAAAGACCCCACCTGTAGGTTTGGCAAGCTAGCTTAAGTAACGCCATTTTGCAAGGCATGGAAAATA
CATAACTGAGAATAGAGAAGTTCAGATCAAGGTTAGGAACAGAGAGACAGCAGAATATGGGCCAAACAGG
ATATCTGTGGTAAGCAGTTCCTGCCCCGGCTCAGGGCCAAGAACAGATGGTCCCCAGATGCGGTCCCGCC
CTCAGCAGTTTCTAGAGAACCATCAGATGTTTCCAGGGTGCCCCAAGGACCTGAAATGACCCTGTGCCTT
ATTTGAACTAACCAATCAGTTCGCTTCTCGCTTCTGTTCGCGCGCTTCTGCTCCCCGAGCTCAATAAAAG
AGCCCACAACCCCTCACTCGGCGCGCCAGTCCTCCGATAGACTGCGTCGCCCGGGTACCCGTATTCCCAA
TAAAGCCTCTTGCTGTTTGCATCCGAATCGTGGACTCGCTGATCCTTGGGAGGGTCTCCTCAGATTGATT
GACTGCCCACCTCGGGGGTCTTTCATTTGGAGGTTCCACCGAGATTTGGAGACCCCTGCCCAGGGACCAC
CGACCCCCCCGCCGGGAGGTAAGCTGGCCAGCGGTCGTTTCGTGTCTGTCTCTGTCTTTGTGCGTGTTTG
TGCCGGCATCTAATGTTTGCGCCTGCGTCTGTACTAGTTAGCTAACTAGCTCTGTATCTGGCGGACCCGT
GGTGGAACTGACGAGTTCTGAACACCCGGCCGCAACCCTGGGAGACGTCCCAGGGACTTTGGGGGCCGTT
TTTGTGGCCCGACCTGAGGAAGGGAGTCGATGTGGAATCCGACCCCGTCAGGATATGTGGTTCTGGTAGG
AGACGAGAACCTAAAACAGTTCCCGCCTCCGTCTGAATTTTTGCTTTCGGTTTGGAACCGAAGCCGCGCG
TCTTGTCTGCTGCAGCGCTGCAGCATCGTTCTGTGTTGTCTCTGTCTGACTGTGTTTCTGTATTTGTCTG
AAAATTAGGGCCAGACTGTTACCACTCCCTTAAGTTTGACCTTAGGTCACTGGAAAGATGTCGAGCGGAT
CGCTCACAACCAGTCGGTAGATGTCAAGAAGAGACGTTGGGTTACCTTCTGCTCTGCAGAATGGCCAACC
TTTAACGTCGGATGGCCGCGAGACGGCACCTTTAACCGAGACCTCATCACCCAGGTTAAGATCAAGGTCT
TTTCACCTGGCCCGCATGGACACCCAGACCAGGTCCCCTACATCGTGACCTGGGAAGCCTTGGCTTTTGA
CCCCCCTCCCTGGGTCAAGCCCTTTGTACACCCTAAGCCTCCGCCTCCTCTTCCTCCATCCGCCCCGTCT
CTCCCCCTTGAACCTCCTCGTTCGACCCCGCCTCGATCCTCCCTTTATCCAGCCCTCACTCCTTCTCTAG
GCGCCGGAATTAGATCTCTCGACTAGGGATAACAGGGTAATTGTTTGAATGAGGCTTCAGTACTTTACAG
AATCGTTGCCTGCACATCTTGGAAACACTTGCTGGGATTACTTCGACTTCTTAACCCAACAGAAGGCTCG
AGAAGGTATATTGCTGTTGACAGGATCCACATTAACAACTTTAAGTCCAGCAATTTGAGTTAAGGGTGTT
GCTCTCAATGATTTCACTAATGGTTCAATTTTTAATTTCTTTTCTTCTGGTTCAAAATTCAAGTTTCAAG
TGAAAGTGTAATATGCACCCATTTCTTTCAATAAATCTTCTAAATAGTCCACTAATGTTTTATTTTGTTT
TTTACAAAATCAAGCAGCCTCTGCTATCAATATAGAACCTTGTATTCCATCTTTATCTCTAGCTGAGTCA
TCAATTACATATCCATAACTTTCTTCATAAGCAAAAACAAAATTTAATCCGTTATCTTCTTCTTTAGCAA
TTTCTCTACCCATTCATTTCAATCCAGTTAAAGTTTTTACAATCTTAACTCCATATTTTTCCTGAGCGAT
TCTATCACCCAAATCACTTGTTACAAAACTTGAATATAGAGCCGGATTTTTTGGAATGCTATTTAAGCGT
TTTAGATTTGATAATTTTCAATCAATTAAAATTGGTCCTGTTTGATTTCCATCTAATCTTACAAAATGAC
CATCATGTTTTATTGCCATTCCAAATCTGTCAGCATCTGGGTCATTCATAATAATAATATCTGCATCATG
TTTAATACCATATTCAAGCGGTATTTTTCATGCAGGATCAAATTCTGGATTTGGATTTACAACATTTTTC
AATGTTTCATCTTCAAATGCACGATCTTCACCCTCAATAACGTTATATCCTGATTCACGTAATCTTTTTG
GGGTAAATTTAGTTCCTGTTCCATTAACTGCGCTAAAAATAGGGCCCTGCCTCGGACTTCAAGGGGCTAG
AATTCGAGCAATTATCTTGTTTACTAAAACTGAATACCTTGCTATCTCTTTGATACATTTTTACAAAGCT
GAATTAAAATGGTATAAATTAAATCACTTTTTTCAATTCTACCGGGTAGGGGAGGCGCTTTTCCCAAGGC
AGTCTGGAGCATGCGCTTTAGCAGCCCCGCTGGGCACTTGGCGCTACACAAGTGGCCTCTGGCCTCGCAC
ACATTCCACATCCACCGGTAGGCGCCAACCGGCTCCGTTCTTTGGTGGCCCCTTCGCGCCACCTTCTACT
CCTCCCCTAGTCAGGAAGTTCCCCCCCGCCCCGCAGCTCGCGTCGTGCAGGACGTGACAAATGGAAGTAG
CACGTCTCACTAGTCTCGTGCAGATGGACAGCACCGCTGAGCAATGGAAGCGGGTAGGCCTTTGGGGCAG
CGGCCAATAGCAGCTTTGCTCCTTCGCTTTCTGGGCTCAGAGGCTGGGAAGGGGTGGGTCCGGGGGCGGG
CTCAGGGGCGGGCTCAGGGGCGGGGCGGGCGCCCGAAGGTCCTCCGGAGGCCCGGCATTCTGCACGCTTC
AAAAGCGCACGTCTGCCGCGCTGTTCTCCTCTTCCTCATCTCCGGGCCTTTCGACCTTTAATTAACCACC
ATGAGCAAAGGCGAAGAGCTGTTCACCGGCGTGGTGCCCATCCTGGTGGAGCTGGACGGCGACGTGAACG
GCCACAAGTTCAGCGTGAGCGGCGAGGGCGAGGGCGACGCCACCTACGGCAAGCTGACCCTGAAGTTCAT
CTGCACCACCGGCAAGCTGCCCGTGCCCTGGCCCACCCTGGTGACCACCCTGAGCCACGGCGTGCAGTGC
TTCAGCCGGTACCCCGACCACATGAAGCAGCACGACTTCTTCAAGAGCGCCATGCCCGAGGGCTACGTGC
AGGAGCGGACCATCTTCTTCAAGGACGACGGCAACTACAAGACCCGGGCCGAGGTGAAGTTCGAGGGCGA
CACCCTGGTGAACCGGATCGAGCTGAAGGGCATCGACTTCAAGGAGGACGGCAACATCCTGGGCCACAAG
CTGGAGTACAACTTCAACAGCCACAACATCTACATCATGGCCGACAAGCAGAAGAACGGCATCAAGGTGA
ACTTCAAGATCCGGCACAACATCGAGGACGGCAGCGTGCAGCTGGCCGACCACTACCAGCAGAACACCCC
CATCGGCGACGGCCCCGTGCTGCTGCCCGACAACCACTACCTGAGCACCCAGAGCGCCCTGAGCAAGGAC
CCCAACGAGAAGCGGGACCACATGGTGCTGCTGGAGTTCCGGACCGCCGCCGGCATCACCCACGGCATGG
ACGAGCTCTATAAGTAAGTTTAAACATCAACCTCTGGATTACAAAATTTGTGAAAGATTGACTGGTATTC
TTAACTATGTTGCTCCTTTTACGCTATGTGGATACGCTGCTTTAATGCCTTTGTATCATGCTATTGCTTC
CCGTATGGCTTTCATTTTCTCCTCCTTGTATAAATCCTGGTTGCTGTCTCTTTATGAGGAGTTGTGGCCC
GTTGTCAGGCAACGTGGCGTGGTGTGCACTGTGTTTGCTGACGCAACCCCCACTGGTTGGGGCATTGCCA
CCACCTGTCAGCTCCTTTCCGGGACTTTCGCTTTCCCCCTCCCTATTGCCACGGCGGAACTCATCGCCGC
CTGCCTTGCCCGCTGCTGGACAGGGGCTCGGCTGTTGGGCACTGACAATTCCGTGGTGTTGTCGGGGAAG
CTGACGTCCTTTCCATGGCTGCTCGCCTGTGTTGCCACCTGGATTCTGCGCGGGACGTCCTTCTGCTACG
TCCCTTCGGCCCTCAATCCAGCGGACCTTCCTTCCCGCGGCCTGCTGCCGGCTCTGCGGCCTCTTCCGCG
TCTTCGCCTTCGCCCTCAGACGAGTCGGATCTCCCTTTGGGCCGCCTCCCCGCCTGGGTCGACCTGCAGG
CATGCAAGCTTATCGATAAAATAAAAGATTTTATTTAGTCTCCAGAAAAAGGGGGGAATGAAAGACCCCA
CCTGTAGGTTTGGCAAGCTAGCTTAAGTAACGCCATTTTGCAAGGCATGGAAAATACATAACTGAGAATA
GAGAAGTTCAGATCAAGGTTAGGAACAGAGAGACAGCAGAATATGGGCCAAACAGGATATCTGTGGTAAG
CAGTTCCTGCCCCGGCTCAGGGCCAAGAACAGATGGTCCCCAGATGCGGTCCCGCCCTCAGCAGTTTCTA
GAGAACCATCAGATGTTTCCAGGGTGCCCCAAGGACCTGAAATGACCCTGTGCCTTATTTGAACTAACCA
ATCAGTTCGCTTCTCGCTTCTGTTCGCGCGCTTCTGCTCCCCGAGCTCAATAAAAGAGCCCACAACCCCT
CACTCGGCGCGCCAGTCCTCCGATAGACTGCGTCGCCCGGGTACCCGTGTATCCAATAAACCCTCTTGCA
GTTGCATCCGACTTGTGGTCTCGCTGTTCCTTGGGAGGGTCTCCTCTGAGTGATTGACTACCCGTCAGCG
GGGGTCTTTCATGGGTAACAGTTTCTTGAAGTTGGAGAACAACATTCTGAGGGTAGGAGTCGAATATTAA
GTAATCCTGACTCAATTAGCCACTGTTTTGAATCCACATACTCCAATACTCCTGAAATAGTTCATTATGG
ACAGCGCAGAAAGAGCTGGGGAGAATTGTGAAATTGTTATCCGCTCACAATTCCACACAACATACGAGCC
GGAAGCATAAAGTGTAAAGCCTGGGGTGCCTAATGAGTGAGCTAACTCACATTAATTGCGTTGCGCTCAC
TGCCCGCTTTCCAGTCGGGAAACCTGTCGTGCCAGCTGCATTAATGAATCGGCCAACGCGCGGGGAGAGG
CGGTTTGCGTATTGGGCGCTCTTCCGCTTCCTCGCTCACTGACTCGCTGCGCTCGGTCGTTCGGCTGCGG
CGAGCGGTATCAGCTCACTCAAAGGCGGTAATACGGTTATCCACAGAATCAGGGGATAACGCAGGAAAGA
ACATGTGAGCAAAAGGCCAGCAAAAGGCCAGGAACCGTAAAAAGGCCGCGTTGCTGGCGTTTTTCCATAG
GCTCCGCCCCCCTGACGAGCATCACAAAAATCGACGCTCAAGTCAGAGGTGGCGAAACCCGACAGGACTA
TAAAGATACCAGGCGTTTCCCCCTGGAAGCTCCCTCGTGCGCTCTCCTGTTCCGACCCTGCCGCTTACCG
GATACCTGTCCGCCTTTCTCCCTTCGGGAAGCGTGGCGCTTTCTCATAGCTCACGCTGTAGGTATCTCAG
TTCGGTGTAGGTCGTTCGCTCCAAGCTGGGCTGTGTGCACGAACCCCCCGTTCAGCCCGACCGCTGCGCC
TTATCCGGTAACTATCGTCTTGAGTCCAACCCGGTAAGACACGACTTATCGCCACTGGCAGCAGCCACTG
GTAACAGGATTAGCAGAGCGAGGTATGTAGGCGGTGCTACAGAGTTCTTGAAGTGGTGGCCTAACTACGG
CTACACTAGAAGAACAGTATTTGGTATCTGCGCTCTGCTGAAGCCAGTTACCTTCGGAAAAAGAGTTGGT
AGCTCTTGATCCGGCAAACAAACCACCGCTGGTAGCGGTGGTTTTTTTGTTTGCAAGCAGCAGATTACGC
GCAGAAAAAAAGGATCTCAAGAAGATCCTTTGATCTTTTCTACGGGGTCTGACGCTCAGTGGAACGAAAA
CTCACGTTAAGGGATTTTGGTCATGAGATTATCAAAAAGGATCTTCACCTAGATCCTTTTAAATTAAAAA
TGAAGTTTTAAATCAATCTAAAGTATATATGAGTAAACTTGGTCTGACAGTTACCAATGCTTAATCAGTG
AGGCACCTATCTCAGCGATCTGTCTATTTCGTTCATCCATAGTTGCCTGACTCCCCGTCGTGTAGATAAC
TACGATACGGGAGGGCTTACCATCTGGCCCCAGTGCTGCAATGATACCGCGAGACCCACGCTCACCGGCT
CCAGATTTATCAGCAATAAACCAGCCAGCCGGAAGGGCCGAGCGCAGAAGTGGTCCTGCAACTTTATCCG
CCTCCATCCAGTCTATTAATTGTTGCCGGGAAGCTAGAGTAAGTAGTTCGCCAGTTAATAGTTTGCGCAA
CGTTGTTGCCATTGCTACAGGCATCGTGGTGTCACGCTCGTCGTTTGGTATGGCTTCATTCAGCTCCGGT
TCCCAACGATCAAGGCGAGTTACATGATCCCCCATGTTGTGCAAAAAAGCGGTTAGCTCCTTCGGTCCTC
CGATCGTTGTCAGAAGTAAGTTGGCCGCAGTGTTATCACTCATGGTTATGGCAGCACTGCATAATTCTCT
TACTGTCATGCCATCCGTAAGATGCTTTTCTGTGACTGGTGAGTACTCAACCAAGTCATTCTGAGAATAG
TGTATGCGGCGACCGAGTTGCTCTTGCCCGGCGTCAATACGGGATAATACCGCGCCACATAGCAGAACTT
TAAAAGTGCTCATCATTGGAAAACGTTCTTCGGGGCGAAAACTCTCAAGGATCTTACCGCTGTTGAGATC
CAGTTCGATGTAACCCACTCGTGCACCCAACTGATCTTCAGCATCTTTTACTTTCACCAGCGTTTCTGGG
TGAGCAAAAACAGGAAGGCAAAATGCCGCAAAAAAGGGAATAAGGGCGACACGGAAATGTTGAATACTCA
TACTCTTCCTTTTTCAATATTATTGAAGCATTTATCAGGGTTATTGTCTCATGAGCGGATACATATTTGA
ATGTATTTAGAAAAATAAACAAATAGGGGTTCCGCGCACATTTCCCCGAAAAGTGCCACCTGACGTCTAA
GAAACCATTATTATCATGACATTAACCTATAAAAATAGGCGTATCACGAGGCCCTTTCGTCTCGCGCGTT
TCGGTGATGACGGTGAAAACCTCTGACACATGCAGCTCCCGGAGACGGTCACAGCTTGTCTGTAAGCGGA
TGCCGGGAGCAGACAAGCCCGTCAGGGCGCGTCAGCGGGTGTTGGCGGGTGTCGGGGCTGGCTTAACTAT
GCGGCATCAGAGCAGATTGTACTGAGAGTGCACCATATGCGGTGTGAAATACCGCACAGATGCGTAAGGA
GAAAATACCGCATCAGGCGCCATTCGCCATTCAGGCTGCGCAACTGTTGGGAAGGGCGATCGGTGCGGGC
CTCTTCGCTATTACGCCAGCTGGCGAAAGGGGGATGTGCTGCAAGGCGATTAAGTTGGGTAACGCCAGGG
TTTTCCCAGTCACGACGTTGTAAAACGACGGCGCAAGGAATGGTGCATGCAAGGAGATGGCGCCCAACAG
TCCCCCGGCCACGGGGCCTGCCACCATACCCACGCCGAAACAAGCGCTCATGAGCCCGAAGTGGCGAGCC
CGATCTTCCCCATCGGTGATGTCGGCGATATAGGCGCCAGCAACCGCACCTGTGGCGCCGGTGATGCCGG
CCACGATGCGTCCGGCGTAGAGGCGATTAGTCCAATTTGTTAAAGACAGGATATCAGTGGTCCAGGCTCT
AGTTTTGACTCAACAATATCACCAGCTGAAGCCTATAGAGTACGAGCCATAGATAAAATAAAAGATTTTA
TTTAGTCTCCAGAAAAAGGGGGG
